Addgene plasmid #127158: AbVec2.0-mIghg1
Purpose: Expression of secretory immunoglobulin heavy chains in mammalian cells, mouse (C57BL/6), IgG1 isotype
Depositing lab: Hedda Wardemann. Depositing organization: Deutsches Krebsforschungszentrum (DKFZ).
Backbone
  Vector backbone: pUC19
  Backbone size w/o insert (bp): 5729
  Vector type: Mammalian Expression
Growth in bacteria
  Bacterial resistance: Ampicillin, 100 μg/mL
  Growth temperature: 37°C
  Growth strain: DH5alpha
  Copy number: High Copy
Gene/Insert
  Gene/Insert name: Ighg1
  Species: M. musculus (mouse)
  Insert size (bp): 972
  GenBank ID: LR588429
  Entrez Gene: Ighg1 (a.k.a. IgG1, Igh-4, VH7183)
  Promoter: hCMV IE1 gene promoter
  Cloning method: Restriction Enzyme; 5′ cloning site AgeI (not destroyed); 3′ cloning site BclI (destroyed during cloning)
  Sequencing primers: 5′ GCTTCGTTAGAACGCGGCTAC
Terms and licenses: Academic/Nonprofit Terms; Industry Terms: Not Available to Industry
How to cite: AbVec2.0-mIghg1 was a gift from Hedda Wardemann (Addgene plasmid # 127158 ; http://n2t.net/addgene:127158 ; RRID:Addgene_127158)
