[The description below was written by a language model from this plasmid's Addgene catalogue record and pLannotate feature annotations shown in this document.]
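Description:
AbVec2.0-mIghg1 is a mammalian expression plasmid built on a pUC19-derived backbone for producing secreted immunoglobulin heavy chains of the mouse (C57BL/6) IgG1 isotype. It is propagated in E. coli as a high-copy plasmid through its ColE1/pUC-type origin and is selected with ampicillin via the β-lactamase gene under its own promoter. The annotated backbone also carries an M13 phage origin and several remnants of earlier cloning vectors: fragments of lacI, lacZα, bom and rop, together with the lac promoter/operator region. None of these appears to play a role in the expression cassette. No mammalian selection marker is annotated, which fits transient transfection use, although the record does not state this.

The expression unit is driven by the human cytomegalovirus immediate-early enhancer and promoter, followed by a fragment of CMV intron A and an SP6 promoter. Next comes a partial match to a mouse immunoglobulin heavy chain signal sequence, which directs the translated product into the secretory pathway. Downstream lies the mouse Ighg1 constant region coding sequence of roughly 970 bp, terminated by an SV40 polyadenylation signal. An SV40 enhancer/early promoter sits after the cassette, with only a lacZα fragment annotated behind it.

The gap between the leader and the constant region, along with the retained AgeI site recorded as the 5′ cloning site, suggests that a heavy chain variable region is meant to be inserted in frame there, though the record does not say so explicitly. Such a construct would yield a complete IgG1 heavy chain. Producing whole recombinant antibody would additionally require a light chain, which this plasmid does not encode.
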