Features (pLannotate 1.2.2; 20 found; start..end, strand, type, name):
      1..93      +  CDS            lacI (fragment): lac repressor; lacI; The lac repressor binds to the lac operator to inhibit transcription in E. coli. This inhibition can be relieved by adding lactose or isopropyl-β-D-thiogalactopyranoside (IPTG).
    106..127     +  protein_bind   CAP binding site: CAP binding activates transcription in the presence of cAMP. E. coli catabolite activator protein
    142..172     +  promoter       lac promoter: promoter for the E. coli lac operon
    180..196     +  protein_bind   lac operator: The lac repressor binds to the lac operator to inhibit transcription in E. coli. This inhibition can be relieved by adding lactose or isopropyl-β-D-thiogalactopyranoside (IPTG). lac repressor encoded by lacI
    249..628     +  enhancer       CMV enhancer: human cytomegalovirus immediate early enhancer
    629..832     +  promoter       CMV promoter: human cytomegalovirus (CMV) immediate early promoter
    968..1011    +  intron         CMV intron (fragment): modified intron A from human cytomegalovirus
   1063..1081    +  promoter       SP6 promoter: promoter for bacteriophage SP6 RNA polymerase
   1085..1122    +  CDS            IgH signal sequence (fragment): signal sequence from the mouse immunoglobulin heavy chain variable region
   1231..2199    +  CDS            Ighg1: IGHG1_MOUSE - Also known as Igh-4. Experimental evidence at protein level: Swiss-Prot protein existence level 1. From Mus musculus (Mouse).
   2294..2428    +  polyA_signal   SV40 poly(A) signal: SV40 polyadenylation signal
   2525..2854    +  promoter       SV40 promoter: SV40 enhancer and early promoter
   2873..3027    +  CDS            lacZα (fragment): LacZα fragment of β-galactosidase; lacZ fragment
   3033..3084    -  misc_feature   bom (fragment): basis of mobility region from pBR322
   3103..3483    +  rep_origin     M13 ori (sequence partly withheld): M13 bacteriophage origin of replication; arrow indicates direction of (+) strand synthesis
   3559..3608    -  misc_feature   bom (fragment): basis of mobility region from pBR322
   3710..3745    -  CDS            rop (fragment): Rop protein, which maintains plasmids at low copy number; rop
   3840..3944    +  promoter       AmpR promoter: bla
   3945..4805    +  CDS            AmpR: β-lactamase; bla; confers resistance to ampicillin, carbenicillin, and related antibiotics
   4976..5564    +  rep_origin     ori: high-copy-number ColE1/pMB1/pBR322/pUC origin of replication
>Addgene plasmid #127158 | AbVec2.0-mIghg1 | addgene full sequence | sequence record 256842 | Addgene NGS Result
GCGCCCAATACGCAAACCGCCTCTCCCCGCGCGTTGGCCGATTCATTAATCCAACTGGCACGACAGGTTT
CCCGACTGGAAAGCGGGCAGTGAGCGCAACGCAATTAATGTGAGTTAGCTCACTCATTAGGCACCCCAGG
CTTTACACTTTATGCTTCCGGCTCGTATGTTGTGTGGAATTGTGAGCGGATAACAATTTCACACAGGAAA
CAGCTATGACATGATTACGAATTAATTCGAGCTCGCCCGACATTGATTATTGACTAGTTATTAATAGTAA
TCAATTACGGGGTCATTAGTTCATAGCCCATATATGGAGTTCCGCGTTACATAACTTACGGTAAATGGCC
CGCCTGGCTGACCGCCCAACGACCCCCGCCCATTGACGTCAATAATGACGTATGTTCCCATAGTAACGCC
AATAGGGACTTTCCATTGACGTCAATGGGTGGAGTATTTACGGTAAACTGCCCACTTGGCAGTACATCAA
GTGTATCATATGCCAAGTACGCCCCCTATTGACGTCAATGACGGTAAATGGCCCGCCTGGCATTATGCCC
AGTACATGACCTTATGGGACTTTCCTACTTGGCAGTACATCTACGTATTAGTCATCGCTATTACCATGGT
GATGCGGTTTTGGCAGTACATCAATGGGCGTGGATAGCGGTTTGACTCACGGGGATTTCCAAGTCTCCAC
CCCATTGACGTCAATGGGAGTTTGTTTTGGCACCAAAATCAACGGGACTTTCCAAAATGTCGTAACAACT
CCGCCCCATTGACGCAAATGGGCGGTAGGCGTGTACGGTGGGAGGTCTATATAAGCAGAGCTCGTTTAGT
GAACCGTCAGATCGCCTGGAGACGCCATCCACGCTGTTTTGACCTCCATAGAAGACACCGGGACCGATCC
AGCCTCCGCGGCCGGGAACGGTGCATTGGAACGCGGATTCCCCGTGCCAAGAGTGACGTAAGTACCGCCT
ATAGAGTCTATAGGCCCACCCCCTTGGCTTCGTTAGAACGCGGCTACAATTAATACATAACCTTATGTAT
CATACACATACGATTTAGGTGACACTATAGAATAACATCCACTTTGCCTTTCTCTCCACAGGTGTCCACT
CCCAGGTCCAACTGCACCTCGGTTCTATCGATTGAATTCCACCATGGGATGGTCATGTATCATCCTTTTT
CTAGTAGCAACTGCAACCGGTTGACTAACTAGCTGTGATCAAAACGACACCCCCAAGCGTCTATCCACTG
GCCCCTGGATCTGCTGCCCAAACTAACTCCATGGTGACCCTGGGATGCCTGGTCAAGGGCTATTTCCCTG
AGCCAGTGACAGTGACCTGGAACTCTGGATCCCTGTCCAGCGGTGTGCACACCTTCCCAGCTGTCCTGCA
GTCTGACCTCTACACTCTGAGCAGCTCAGTGACTGTCCCCTCCAGCACCTGGCCCAGCCAGACCGTCACC
TGCAACGTTGCCCACCCGGCCAGCAGCACCAAGGTGGACAAGAAAATTGTGCCCAGGGATTGTGGTTGTA
AGCCTTGCATATGTACAGTCCCAGAAGTATCATCTGTCTTCATCTTCCCCCCAAAGCCCAAGGATGTGCT
CACCATTACTCTGACTCCTAAGGTCACGTGTGTTGTGGTAGACATCAGCAAGGATGATCCCGAGGTCCAG
TTCAGCTGGTTTGTAGATGATGTGGAGGTGCACACAGCTCAGACGAAACCCCGGGAGGAGCAGATCAACA
GCACTTTCCGTTCAGTCAGTGAACTTCCCATCATGCACCAGGACTGGCTCAATGGCAAGGAGTTCAAATG
CAGGGTCAACAGTGCAGCTTTCCCTGCCCCCATCGAGAAAACCATCTCCAAAACCAAAGGCAGACCGAAG
GCTCCACAGGTGTACACCATTCCACCTCCCAAGGAGCAGATGGCCAAGGATAAAGTCAGTCTGACCTGCA
TGATAACAAACTTCTTCCCTGAAGACATTACTGTGGAGTGGCAGTGGAATGGGCAGCCAGCGGAGAACTA
CAAGAACACTCAGCCCATCATGGACACAGATGGCTCTTACTTCGTCTACAGCAAGCTCAATGTGCAGAAG
AGCAACTGGGAGGCAGGAAATACTTTCACCTGCTCTGTGTTACATGAGGGCCTGCACAACCACCATACTG
AGAAGAGCCTCTCCCACTCTCCTGGTAAATGATCCCAGTGTCCTTGGAGCCCTCTGGTCCTACAGGACTC
TGACACCTACCTCCACCCCTCCCTGTGTAAATAAAGCTTGGCCGCCATGGCCCAACTTGTTTATTGCAGC
TTATAATGGTTACAAATAAAGCAATAGCATCACAAATTTCACAAATAAAGCATTTTTTTCACTGCATTCT
AGTTGTGGTTTGTCCAAACTCATCAATGTATCTTATCATGTCTGGATCGGGAATTAATTCGGCGCAGCAC
CATGGCCTGAAATAACCTCTGAAAGAGGAACTTGGTTAGGTACCTTCTGAGGCGGAAAGAACCATCTGTG
GAATGTGTGTCAGTTAGGGTGTGGAAAGTCCCCAGGCTCCCCAGCAGGCAGAAGTATGCAAAGCATGCAT
CTCAATTAGTCAGCAACCAGGTGTGGAAAGTCCCCAGGCTCCCCAGCAGGCAGAAGTATGCAAAGCATGC
ATCTCAATTAGTCAGCAACCATAGTCCCGCCCCTAACTCCGCCCATCCCGCCCCTAACTCCGCCCAGTTC
CGCCCATTCTCCGCCCCATGGCTGACTAATTTTTTTTATTTATGCAGAGGCCGAGGCCGCCTCGGCCTCT
GAGCTATTCCAGAAGTAGTGAGGAGGCTTTTTTGGAGGCCTAGGCTTTTGCAAAAAGCTGTTAACAGCTT
GGCACTGGCCGTCGTTTTACAACGTCGTGACTGGGAAAACCCTGGCGTTACCCAACTTAATCGCCTTGCA
GCACATCCCCCTTTCGCCAGTTGGCGTAATAGCGAAGAGGCCCGCACCGATCGCCCTTCCCAACAGTTGC
GCAGCCTGAATGGCGAATGGCGCCTGATGCGGTATTTTCTCCTTACGCATCTGTGCGGTATTTCACACCG
CATA
[142 nt withheld, positions 3085-3226]
C
[141 nt withheld, positions 3228-3368]
CCTTTGACGTTGGAGTCCACGTTCTTT
[37 nt withheld, positions 3396-3432]
ACCCTATCTCGGGCTATTCTTTTGATTTATAAGGGATTTTGCCGATTTCGGCCTATTGGTTAAAAAATGA
GCTGATTTAACAAAAATTTAACGCGAATTTTAACAAAATATTAACGTTTACAATTTTATGGTGCACTCTC
AGTACAATCTGCTCTGATGCCGCATAGTTAAGCCAGCCCCGACACCCGCCAACACCCGCTGACGCGCCCT
GACGGGCTTGTCTGCTCCCGGCATCCGCTTACAGACAAGCTGTGACCGTCTCCGGGAGCTGCATGTGTCA
GAGGTTTTCACCGTCATCACCGAAACGCGCGAGACGAAAGGGCCTCGTGATACGCCTATTTTTATAGGTT
AATGTCATGATAATAATGGTTTCTTAGACGTCAGGTGGCACTTTTCGGGGAAATGTGCGCGGAACCCCTA
TTTGTTTATTTTTCTAAATACATTCAAATATGTATCCGCTCATGAGACAATAACCCTGATAAATGCTTCA
ATAATATTGAAAAAGGAAGAGTATGAGTATTCAACATTTCCGTGTCGCCCTTATTCCCTTTTTTGCGGCA
TTTTGCCTTCCTGTTTTTGCTCACCCAGAAACGCTGGTGAAAGTAAAAGATGCTGAAGATCAGTTGGGTG
CACGAGTGGGTTACATCGAACTGGATCTCAACAGCGGTAAGATCCTTGAGAGTTTTCGCCCCGAAGAACG
TTTTCCAATGATGAGCACTTTTAAAGTTCTGCTATGTGGCGCGGTATTATCCCGTATTGACGCCGGGCAA
GAGCAACTCGGTCGCCGCATACACTATTCTCAGAATGACTTGGTTGAGTACTCACCAGTCACAGAAAAGC
ATCTTACGGATGGCATGACAGTAAGAGAATTATGCAGTGCTGCCATAACCATGAGTGATAACACTGCGGC
CAACTTACTTCTGACAACGATCGGAGGACCGAAGGAGCTAACCGCTTTTTTGCACAACATGGGGGATCAT
GTAACTCGCCTTGATCGTTGGGAACCGGAGCTGAATGAAGCCATACCAAACGACGAGCGTGACACCACGA
TGCCTGTAGCAATGGCAACAACGTTGCGCAAACTATTAACTGGCGAACTACTTACTCTAGCTTCCCGGCA
ACAATTAATAGACTGGATGGAGGCGGATAAAGTTGCAGGACCACTTCTGCGCTCGGCCCTTCCGGCTGGC
TGGTTTATTGCTGATAAATCTGGAGCCGGTGAGCGTGGGTCTCGCGGTATCATTGCAGCACTGGGGCCAG
ATGGTAAGCCCTCCCGTATCGTAGTTATCTACACGACGGGGAGTCAGGCAACTATGGATGAACGAAATAG
ACAGATCGCTGAGATAGGTGCCTCACTGATTAAGCATTGGTAACTGTCAGACCAAGTTTACTCATATATA
CTTTAGATTGATTTAAAACTTCATTTTTAATTTAAAAGGATCTAGGTGAAGATCCTTTTTGATAATCTCA
TGACCAAAATCCCTTAACGTGAGTTTTCGTTCCACTGAGCGTCAGACCCCGTAGAAAAGATCAAAGGATC
TTCTTGAGATCCTTTTTTTCTGCGCGTAATCTGCTGCTTGCAAACAAAAAAACCACCGCTACCAGCGGTG
GTTTGTTTGCCGGATCAAGAGCTACCAACTCTTTTTCCGAAGGTAACTGGCTTCAGCAGAGCGCAGATAC
CAAATACTGTTCTTCTAGTGTAGCCGTAGTTAGGCCACCACTTCAAGAACTCTGTAGCACCGCCTACATA
CCTCGCTCTGCTAATCCTGTTACCAGTGGCTGCTGCCAGTGGCGATAAGTCGTGTCTTACCGGGTTGGAC
TCAAGACGATAGTTACCGGATAAGGCGCAGCGGTCGGGCTGAACGGGGGGTTCGTGCACACAGCCCAGCT
TGGAGCGAACGACCTACACCGAACTGAGATACCTACAGCGTGAGCTATGAGAAAGCGCCACGCTTCCCGA
AGGGAGAAAGGCGGACAGGTATCCGGTAAGCGGCAGGGTCGGAACAGGAGAGCGCACGAGGGAGCTTCCA
GGGGGAAACGCCTGGTATCTTTATAGTCCTGTCGGGTTTCGCCACCTCTGACTTGAGCGTCGATTTTTGT
GATGCTCGTCAGGGGGGCGGAGCCTATGGAAAAACGCCAGCAACGCGGCCTTTTTACGGTTCCTGGCCTT
TTGCTGGCCTTTTGCTCACATGTTCTTTCCTGCGTTATCCCCTGATTCTGTGGATAACCGTATTACCGCC
TTTGAGTGAGCTGATACCGCTCGCCGCAGCCGAACGACCGAGCGCAGCGAGTCAGTGAGCGAGGAAGCGG
AAGA
